>Addgene plasmid #186966 | pRRL-5xTetO-pEF-H2B-Citrine-SV40 | addgene full sequence | sequence record 386142 | Addgene NGS Result
TTAATGTAGTCTTATGCAATACTCTTGTAGTCTTGCAACATGGTAACGATGAGTTAGCAACATGCCTTAC
AAGGAGAGAAAAAGCACCGTGCATGCCGATTGGTGGAAGTAAGGTGGTACGATCGTGCCTTATTAGGAAG
GCAACAGACGGGTCTGACATGGATTGGACGAACCACTGAATTGCCGCATTGCAGAGATATTGTATTTAAG
TGCCTAGCTCGATACATAAACGGGTCTCTCTGGTTAGACCAGATCTGAGCCTGGGAGCTCTCTGGCTAAC
TAGGGAACCCACTGCTTAAGCCTCAATAAAGCTTGCCTTGAGTGCTTCAAGTAGTGTGTGCCCGTCTGTT
GTGTGACTCTGGTAACTAGAGATCCCTCAGACCCTTTTAGTCAGTGTGGAAAATCTCTAGCAGTGGCGCC
CGAACAGGGACTTGAAAGCGAAAGGGAAACCAGAGGAGCTCTCTCGACGCAGGACTCGGCTTGCTGAAGC
GCGCACGGCAAGAGGCGAGGGGCGGCGACTGGTGAGTACGCCAAAAATTTTGACTAGCGGAGGCTAGAAG
GAGAGAGATGGGTGCGAGAGCGTCAGTATTAAGCGGGGGAGAATTAGATCGCGATGGGAAAAAATTCGGT
TAAGGCCAGGGGGAAAGAAAAAATATAAATTAAAACATATAGTATGGGCAAGCAGGGAGCTAGAACGATT
CGCAGTTAATCCTGGCCTGTTAGAAACATCAGAAGGCTGTAGACAAATACTGGGACAGCTACAACCATCC
CTTCAGACAGGATCAGAAGAACTTAGATCATTATATAATACAGTAGCAACCCTCTATTGTGTGCATCAAA
GGATAGAGATAAAAGACACCAAGGAAGCTTTAGACAAGATAGAGGAAGAGCAAAACAAAAGTAAGACCAC
CGCACAGCAAGCGGCCGCTGATCTTCAGACCTGGAGGAGGAGATATGAGGGACAATTGGAGAAGTGAATT
ATATAAATATAAAGTAGTAAAAATTGAACCATTAGGAGTAGCACCCACCAAGGCAAAGAGAAGAGTGGTG
CAGAGAGAAAAAAGAGCAGTGGGAATAGGAGCTTTGTTCCTTGGGTTCTTGGGAGCAGCAGGAAGCACTA
TGGGCGCAGCGTCAATGACGCTGACGGTACAGGCCAGACAATTATTGTCTGGTATAGTGCAGCAGCAGAA
CAATTTGCTGAGGGCTATTGAGGCGCAACAGCATCTGTTGCAACTCACAGTCTGGGGCATCAAGCAGCTC
CAGGCAAGAATCCTGGCTGTGGAAAGATACCTAAAGGATCAACAGCTCCTGGGGATTTGGGGTTGCTCTG
GAAAACTCATTTGCACCACTGCTGTGCCTTGGAATGCTAGTTGGAGTAATAAATCTCTGGAACAGATTTG
GAATCACACGACCTGGATGGAGTGGGACAGAGAAATTAACAATTACACAAGCTTAATACACTCCTTAATT
GAAGAATCGCAAAACCAGCAAGAAAAGAATGAACAAGAATTATTGGAATTAGATAAATGGGCAAGTTTGT
GGAATTGGTTTAACATAACAAATTGGCTGTGGTATATAAAATTATTCATAATGATAGTAGGAGGCTTGGT
AGGTTTAAGAATAGTTTTTGCTGTACTTTCTATAGTGAATAGAGTTAGGCAGGGATATTCACCATTATCG
TTTCAGACCCACCTCCCAACCCCGAGGGGACCCGACAGGCCCGAAGGAATAGAAGAAGAAGGTGGAGAGA
GAGACAGAGACAGATCCATTCGATTAGTGAACGGATCTCGACGGTATCGGTTAACTTTTAAAAGAAAAGG
GGGGATTGGGGGGTACAGTGCAGGGGAAAGAATAGTAGACATAATAGCAACAGACATACAAACTAAAGAA
TTACAAAAACAAATTACAAAAATTCAAAATTTTATCGATCCTCTAGAGATCCGATGTCGACACGCGTGCA
TGCTACGTAGCGGCCGCGGATCCTAGGAAGACGTCGATATACGCGTCGAGTTTACTCCCTATCAGTGATA
GAGAACGTATGTCGAGTTTACTCCCTATCAGTGATAGAGAACGTATGTCGAGTTTACTCCCTATCAGTGA
TAGAGAACGTATGTCGAGTTTATCCCTATCAGTGATAGAGAACGTATGTCGAGTTTACTCCCTATCAGTG
ATAGAGAACGTATGTCGAGGTAGGCGTGTACGGTGGGAATGCATGAGCGCACATCGCCCACAGTCCCCGA
GAAGTTGGGGGGAGGGGTCGGCAATTGAACCGGTGCCTAGAGAAGGTGGCGCGGGGTAAACTGGGAAAGT
GATGTCGTGTACTGGCTCCGCCTTTTTCCCGAGGGTGGGGGAGAACCGTATATAAGTGCAGTAGTCGCCG
TGAACGTTCTTTTTCGCAACGGGTTTGCCGCCAGAACACAGGTAAGTGCCGTGTGTGGTTCCCGCGGGCC
TGGCCTCTTTACGGGTTATGGCCCTTGCGTGCCTTGAATTACTTCCACCTGGCTGCAGTACGTGATTCTT
GATCCCGAGCTTCGGGTTGGAAGTGGGTGGGAGAGTTCGAGGCCTTGCGCTTAAGGAGCCCCTTCGCCTC
GTGCTTGAGTTGAGGCCTGGCCTGGGCGCTGGGGCCGCCGCGTGCGAATCTGGTGGCACCTTCGCGCCTG
TCTCGCTGCTTTCGATAAGTCTCTAGCCATTTAAAATTTTTGATGACCTGCTGCGACGCTTTTTTTCTGG
CAAGATAGTCTTGTAAATGCGGGCCAAGATCTGCACACTGGTATTTCGGTTTTTGGGGCCGCGGGCGGCG
ACGGGGCCCGTGCGTCCCAGCGCACATGTTCGGCGAGGCGGGGCCTGCGAGCGCGGCCACCGAGAATCGG
ACGGGGGTAGTCTCAAGCTGGCCGGCCTGCTCTGGTGCCTGGCCTCGCGCCGCCGTGTATCGCCCCGCCC
TGGGCGGCAAGGCTGGCCCGGTCGGCACCAGTTGCGTGAGCGGAAAGATGGCCGCTTCCCGGCCCTGCTG
CAGGGAGCTCAAAATGGAGGACGCGGCGCTCGGGAGAGCGGGCGGGTGAGTCACCCACACAAAGGAAAAG
GGCCTTTCCGTCCTCAGCCGTCGCTTCATGTGACTCCACGGAGTACCGGGCGCCGTCCAGGCACCTCGAT
TAGTTCTCGAGCTTTTGGAGTACGTCGTCTTTAGGTTGGGGGGAGGGGTTTTATGCGATGGAGTTTCCCC
ACACTGAGTGGGTGGAGACTGAAGTTAGGCCAGCTTGGCACTTGATGTAATTCTCCTTGGAATTTGCCCT
TTTTGAGTTTGGATCTTGGTTCATTCTCAAGCCTCAGACAGTGGTTCAAAGTTTTTTTCTTCCATTTCAG
GTGTCGTGAGCTAGCGATTACGCCAAGCTCGAAATTAACCCTCACTAAAGGGAACAAAAGCTGGAGCTCC
ACCGCGGTGGCGGCCGCTCTAGCCCGGGCGGATCCCCCGGGCTGCAGGAATTCGATATCAAGCTTGCCAC
CATGCCAGAGCCAGCGAAGTCTGCTCCCGCCCCGAAAAAGGGCTCCAAGAAGGCGGTGACTAAGGCGCAG
AAGAAAGGCGGCAAGAAGCGCAAGCGCAGCCGCAAGGAGAGCTATTCCATCTATGTGTACAAGGTTCTGA
AGCAGGTCCACCCTGACACCGGCATTTCGTCCAAGGCCATGGGCATCATGAATTCGTTTGTGAACGACAT
TTTCGAGCGCATCGCAGGTGAGGCTTCCCGCCTGGCGCATTACAACAAGCGCTCGACCATCACCTCCAGG
GAGATCCAGACGGCCGTGCGCCTGCTGCTGCCTGGGGAGTTGGCCAAGCACGCCGTGTCCGAGGGTACTA
AGGCCATCACCAAGTACACCAGCGCTAAGGATCCCCGGGTACCGGTCGCCACCATGGTGAGCAAGGGCGA
GGAGCTGTTCACCGGGGTGGTGCCCATCCTGGTCGAGCTGGACGGCGACGTAAACGGCCACAAGTTCAGC
GTGTCCGGCGAGGGCGAGGGCGATGCCACCTACGGCAAGCTGACCCTGAAGTTCATCTGCACCACCGGCA
AGCTGCCCGTGCCCTGGCCCACCCTCGTGACCACCTTCGGCTACGGCCTGATGTGCTTCGCCCGCTACCC
CGACCACATGAAGCAGCACGACTTCTTCAAGTCCGCCATGCCCGAAGGCTACGTCCAGGAGCGCACCATC
TTCTTCAAGGACGACGGCAACTACAAGACCCGCGCCGAGGTGAAGTTCGAGGGCGACACCCTGGTGAACC
GCATCGAGCTGAAGGGCATCGACTTCAAGGAGGACGGCAACATCCTGGGGCACAAGCTGGAGTACAACTA
CAACAGCCACAACGTCTATATCATGGCCGACAAGCAGAAGAACGGCATCAAGGTGAACTTCAAGATCCGC
CACAACATCGAGGACGGCAGCGTGCAGCTCGCCGACCACTACCAGCAGAACACCCCCATCGGCGACGGCC
CCGTGCTGCTGCCCGACAACCACTACCTGAGCTACCAGTCCGCCCTGAGCAAAGACCCCAACGAGAAGCG
CGATCACATGGTCCTGCTGGAGTTCGTGACCGCCGCCGGGATCACTCTCGGCATGGACGAGCTGTACAAG
TAGGTCGACCTCGAGGGGGGGCCCGGTACCAGGTAAGTGTACCCAATTCGCCCTATAGTGAGTCGTATTA
CAATTCACTCGATCGCCCTTCCCAACAGTTGCGCAGCCTGAATGGCGAATGGAGATCCAATTTTTAAGTG
TATAATGTGTTAAACTACTGATTCTAATTGTTTGTGTATTTTAGATTCACAGTCCCAAGGCTCATTTCAG
GCCCCTCAGTCCTCACAGTCTGTTCATGATCATAATCAGCCATACCACATTTGTAGAGGTTTTACTTGCT
TTAAAAAACCTCCCACACCTCCCCCTGAACCTGAAACATAAAATGAATGCAATTGTTGTTGTTAACTTGT
TTATTGCAGCTTATAATGGTTACAAATAAAGCAATAGCATCACAAATTTCACAAATAAAGCATTTTTTTC
ACTGCATTCTAGTTGTGGTTTGTCCAAACTCATCAATGTATCTTAAGGTACCTTTAAGACCAATGACTTA
CAAGGCAGCTGTAGATCTTAGCCACTTTTTAAAAGAAAAGGGGGGACTGGAAGGGCTAATTCACTCCCAA
CGAAGACAAGATCTGCTTTTTGCTTGTACTGGGTCTCTCTGGTTAGACCAGATCTGAGCCTGGGAGCTCT
CTGGCTAACTAGGGAACCCACTGCTTAAGCCTCAATAAAGCTTGCCTTGAGTGCTTCAAGTAGTGTGTGC
CCGTCTGTTGTGTGACTCTGGTAACTAGAGATCCCTCAGACCCTTTTAGTCAGTGTGGAAAATCTCTAGC
AGTAGTAGTTCATGTCATCTTATTATTCAGTATTTATAACTTGCAAAGAAATGAATATCAGAGAGTGAGA
GGAACTTGTTTATTGCAGCTTATAATGGTTACAAATAAAGCAATAGCATCACAAATTTCACAAATAAAGC
ATTTTTTTCACTGCATTCTAGTTGTGGTTTGTCCAAACTCATCAATGTATCTTATCATGTCTGGCTCTAG
CTATCCCGCCCCTAACTCCGCCCATCCCGCCCCTAACTCCGCCCAGTTCCGCCCATTCTCCGCCCCATGG
CTGACTAATTTTTTTTATTTATGCAGAGGCCGAGGCCGCCTCGGCCTCTGAGCTATTCCAGAAGTAGTGA
GGAGGCTTTTTTGGAGGCCTAGGGACGTACCCAATTCGCCCTATAGTGAGTCGTATTACGCGCGCTCACT
GGCCGTCGTTTTACAACGTCGTGACTGGGAAAACCCTGGCGTTACCCAACTTAATCGCCTTGCAGCACAT
CCCCCTTTCGCCAGCTGGCGTAATAGCGAAGAGGCCCGCACCGATCGCCCTTCCCAACAGTTGCGCAGCC
TGAATGGCGAATGGG
[124 nt withheld, positions 5966-6089]
C
[91 nt withheld, positions 6091-6181]
A
[49 nt withheld, positions 6183-6231]
CCTTTGACGTTGGAGTCCACGTTCTTT
[37 nt withheld, positions 6259-6295]
ACCCTATCTCGGTCTATTCTTTTGATTTATAAGGGATTTTGCCGATTTCGGCCTATTGGTTAAAAAATGA
GCTGATTTAACAAAAATTTAACGCGAATTTTAACAAAATATTAACGCTTACAATTTAGGTGGCACTTTTC
GGGGAAATGTGCGCGGAACCCCTATTTGTTTATTTTTCTAAATACATTCAAATATGTATCCGCTCATGAG
ACAATAACCCTGATAAATGCTTCAATAATATTGAAAAAGGAAGAGTATGAGTATTCAACATTTCCGTGTC
GCCCTTATTCCCTTTTTTGCGGCATTTTGCCTTCCTGTTTTTGCTCACCCAGAAACGCTGGTGAAAGTAA
AAGATGCTGAAGATCAGTTGGGTGCACGAGTGGGTTACATCGAACTGGATCTCAACAGCGGTAAGATCCT
TGAGAGTTTTCGCCCCGAAGAACGTTTTCCAATGATGAGCACTTTTAAAGTTCTGCTATGTGGCGCGGTA
TTATCCCGTATTGACGCCGGGCAAGAGCAACTCGGTCGCCGCATACACTATTCTCAGAATGACTTGGTTG
AGTACTCACCAGTCACAGAAAAGCATCTTACGGATGGCATGACAGTAAGAGAATTATGCAGTGCTGCCAT
AACCATGAGTGATAACACTGCGGCCAACTTACTTCTGACAACGATCGGAGGACCGAAGGAGCTAACCGCT
TTTTTGCACAACATGGGGGATCATGTAACTCGCCTTGATCGTTGGGAACCGGAGCTGAATGAAGCCATAC
CAAACGACGAGCGTGACACCACGATGCCTGTAGCAATGGCAACAACGTTGCGCAAACTATTAACTGGCGA
ACTACTTACTCTAGCTTCCCGGCAACAATTAATAGACTGGATGGAGGCGGATAAAGTTGCAGGACCACTT
CTGCGCTCGGCCCTTCCGGCTGGCTGGTTTATTGCTGATAAATCTGGAGCCGGTGAGCGTGGGTCTCGCG
GTATCATTGCAGCACTGGGGCCAGATGGTAAGCCCTCCCGTATCGTAGTTATCTACACGACGGGGAGTCA
GGCAACTATGGATGAACGAAATAGACAGATCGCTGAGATAGGTGCCTCACTGATTAAGCATTGGTAACTG
TCAGACCAAGTTTACTCATATATACTTTAGATTGATTTAAAACTTCATTTTTAATTTAAAAGGATCTAGG
TGAAGATCCTTTTTGATAATCTCATGACCAAAATCCCTTAACGTGAGTTTTCGTTCCACTGAGCGTCAGA
CCCCGTAGAAAAGATCAAAGGATCTTCTTGAGATCCTTTTTTTCTGCGCGTAATCTGCTGCTTGCAAACA
AAAAAACCACCGCTACCAGCGGTGGTTTGTTTGCCGGATCAAGAGCTACCAACTCTTTTTCCGAAGGTAA
CTGGCTTCAGCAGAGCGCAGATACCAAATACTGTTCTTCTAGTGTAGCCGTAGTTAGGCCACCACTTCAA
GAACTCTGTAGCACCGCCTACATACCTCGCTCTGCTAATCCTGTTACCAGTGGCTGCTGCCAGTGGCGAT
AAGTCGTGTCTTACCGGGTTGGACTCAAGACGATAGTTACCGGATAAGGCGCAGCGGTCGGGCTGAACGG
GGGGTTCGTGCACACAGCCCAGCTTGGAGCGAACGACCTACACCGAACTGAGATACCTACAGCGTGAGCT
ATGAGAAAGCGCCACGCTTCCCGAAGGGAGAAAGGCGGACAGGTATCCGGTAAGCGGCAGGGTCGGAACA
GGAGAGCGCACGAGGGAGCTTCCAGGGGGAAACGCCTGGTATCTTTATAGTCCTGTCGGGTTTCGCCACC
TCTGACTTGAGCGTCGATTTTTGTGATGCTCGTCAGGGGGGCGGAGCCTATGGAAAAACGCCAGCAACGC
GGCCTTTTTACGGTTCCTGGCCTTTTGCTGGCCTTTTGCTCACATGTTCTTTCCTGCGTTATCCCCTGAT
TCTGTGGATAACCGTATTACCGCCTTTGAGTGAGCTGATACCGCTCGCCGCAGCCGAACGACCGAGCGCA
GCGAGTCAGTGAGCGAGGAAGCGGAAGAGCGCCCAATACGCAAACCGCCTCTCCCCGCGCGTTGGCCGAT
TCATTAATGCAGCTGGCACGACAGGTTTCCCGACTGGAAAGCGGGCAGTGAGCGCAACGCAATTAATGTG
AGTTAGCTCACTCATTAGGCACCCCAGGCTTTACACTTTATGCTTCCGGCTCGTATGTTGTGTGGAATTG
TGAGCGGATAACAATTTCACACAGGAAACAGCTATGACCATGATTACGCCAAGCGCGCAATTAACCCTCA
CTAAAGGGAACAAAAGCTGGAGCTGCAAGC
Features (pLannotate 1.2.2; 36 found; start..end, strand, type, name):
      5..231     +  promoter       RSV promoter: Rous sarcoma virus enhancer/promoter
    232..412     +  LTR            5' LTR (truncated): truncated 5' long terminal repeat (LTR) from HIV-1
    459..584     +  misc_feature   HIV-1 Ψ: packaging signal of human immunodeficiency virus type 1
    568..931     +  CDS            HIV-1 gag (fragment): gag protein from human immunodeficiency virus 1; gag
   1077..1310    +  misc_feature   RRE: The Rev response element (RRE) of HIV-1 allows for Rev-dependent mRNA export from the nucleus to the cytoplasm.
   1687..1787    +  CDS            Rev (fragment): human immunodeficiency virus 1 (HIV-1) Rev protein; rev; enhances nuclear export of unspliced and incompletely spliced viral mRNAs
   1806..1923    +  misc_feature   cPPT/CTS: central polypurine tract and central termination sequence of HIV-1
   2005..2208    +  promoter       tight TRE promoter (fragment): Tet-responsive promoter PTight, consisting of seven tet operator sequences followed by the minimal CMV promoter
   2016..2034    +  protein_bind   tet operator: tetO; bacterial operator O2 for the tetR and tetA genes tetracycline repressor TetR
   2215..2421    +  promoter       EF-1α core promoter: core promoter for human elongation factor EF-1α
   2422..3360    +  intron         EF-1α intron A: intron upstream of the start codon of human EF-1α
   3393..3411    +  promoter       T3 promoter: promoter for bacteriophage T3 RNA polymerase
   3502..3879    +  CDS            H2B: human histone H2B; HIST1H2BJ
   3878..3894    -  misc_feature   MCS (fragment): pUC18/19 multiple cloning site
   3904..4620    +  CDS            Citrine: Citrine is a basic (constitutively fluorescent) yellow fluorescent protein published in 2001, derived from Aequorea victoria. It has moderate acid sensitivity.
   4624..4650    +  misc_feature   MCS (fragment): pBluescript multiple cloning site
   4672..4690    -  promoter       T7 promoter: promoter for bacteriophage T7 RNA polymerase
   4700..4739    +  CDS            lacZα (fragment): LacZα fragment of β-galactosidase; lacZ fragment
   4749..4804    +  intron         small t intron (fragment): SV40 (simian virus 40) small t antigen intron
   4804..4941    +  CDS            large T antigen (fragment): large T antigen from SV40 (simian virus 40)
   4964..5085    +  polyA_signal   SV40 poly(A) signal: SV40 polyadenylation signal
   5085..5156    +  CDS            nef (fragment): NEF_HV1Z2 - Experimental evidence at protein level: Swiss-Prot protein existence level 1. Extracellular Nef protein targets CD4(+) T-lymphocytes for apoptosis by interacting with CXCR4 surface receptors. From Human immunodeficiency virus type 1 group M subtype D (isolate Z2/CDC-Z34) (HIV-1).
   5158..5391    +  LTR            3' LTR (ΔU3): self-inactivating 3' long terminal repeat (LTR) from HIV-1
   5463..5584    +  polyA_signal   SV40 poly(A) signal: SV40 polyadenylation signal
   5624..5759    +  rep_origin     SV40 ori: SV40 origin of replication
   5780..5798    -  promoter       T7 promoter: promoter for bacteriophage T7 RNA polymerase
   5806..5961    +  CDS            lacZα (fragment): LacZα fragment of β-galactosidase; lacZ fragment
   5966..6394    +  rep_origin     f1 ori (sequence partly withheld): f1 bacteriophage origin of replication; arrow indicates direction of (+) strand synthesis
   6447..6551    +  promoter       AmpR promoter: bla
   6552..7412    +  CDS            AmpR: β-lactamase; bla; confers resistance to ampicillin, carbenicillin, and related antibiotics
   7583..8171    +  rep_origin     ori: high-copy-number ColE1/pMB1/pBR322/pUC origin of replication
   8354..8446    +  CDS            lacI (fragment): lac repressor; lacI; The lac repressor binds to the lac operator to inhibit transcription in E. coli. This inhibition can be relieved by adding lactose or isopropyl-β-D-thiogalactopyranoside (IPTG).
   8459..8480    +  protein_bind   CAP binding site: CAP binding activates transcription in the presence of cAMP. E. coli catabolite activator protein
   8495..8525    +  promoter       lac promoter: promoter for the E. coli lac operon
   8533..8549    +  protein_bind   lac operator: The lac repressor binds to the lac operator to inhibit transcription in E. coli. This inhibition can be relieved by adding lactose or isopropyl-β-D-thiogalactopyranoside (IPTG). lac repressor encoded by lacI
   8594..8612    +  promoter       T3 promoter: promoter for bacteriophage T3 RNA polymerase
