[The description below was written by a language model from this plasmid's Addgene catalogue record and pLannotate feature annotations shown in this document.]
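Description:
pRRL-5xTetO-pEF-H2B-Citrine-SV40 is a roughly 8.6 kb third-generation-style, self-inactivating HIV-1 lentiviral transfer vector built on the pRRL backbone for delivering a fluorescent reporter into mammalian cells. An RSV enhancer/promoter replaces the U3 region of the truncated 5' LTR to drive genomic RNA production in packaging cells. It is followed by the Ψ packaging signal with a gag fragment, the Rev response element for Rev-dependent nuclear export, and the cPPT/CTS element. The 3' LTR carries the ΔU3 deletion, so the integrated provirus lacks LTR promoter activity. In bacteria the plasmid is maintained through a high-copy ColE1/pUC origin and ampicillin resistance (β-lactamase). An f1 origin, an SV40 origin and leftover lac and phage-promoter fragments are also present in the backbone. There is no mammalian drug marker, and transduced cells are identified by Citrine fluorescence.

The approximately 3.2 kb insert, cloned between XbaI and KpnI sites, places five tet operator sites directly upstream of the human EF-1α core promoter and its intron A. The annotation software scores the operator array as a fragment of a TRE-type promoter. This promoter drives human histone H2B fused to the yellow fluorescent protein Citrine, giving a chromatin-bound nuclear signal, and the transcript ends in SV40-derived sequences including a poly(A) signal. That signal lies within the viral genome, upstream of the 3' LTR. The TetO array allows TetR/rTetR fusion proteins to be recruited next to an otherwise constitutive promoter, so changes in Citrine signal report on the activity of the tethered factor. The insert derives from an earlier chromatin-regulator recruitment reporter, and the associated publication concerns profiling of DNMT3A activity, though the record itself states only that the construct is a fluorescent reporter.
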