Addgene plasmid #186966: pRRL-5xTetO-pEF-H2B-Citrine-SV40
Purpose: Lentiviral vector encoding fluorescent reporter (5xTetO-pEF-H2B-Citrine-SV40) for expression in mammalian cells.
Depositing lab: Brian Liau. Depositing organization: Harvard University. Publication: Base editor scanning charts the DNMT3A activity landscape. Lue NZ, Garcia EM, Ngan KC, Lee C, Doench JG, Liau BB. Nat Chem Biol. 2023 Feb;19(2):176-186. doi: 10.1038/s41589-022-01167-4. Epub 2022 Oct 20. PubMed 36266353.
Backbone
  Vector backbone: pRRL
  Backbone size w/o insert (bp): 5474
  Total vector size (bp): 8633
  Vector type: Mammalian Expression, Lentiviral
  Selectable markers: Citrine (fluorescence)
Growth in bacteria
  Bacterial resistance: Ampicillin, 100 μg/mL
  Growth temperature: 37°C
  Growth strain: NEB Stable
  Copy number: High Copy
Gene/Insert
  Gene/Insert name: 5xTetO-pEF-H2B-Citrine-SV40
  Species: H. sapiens (human), Synthetic
  Insert size (bp): 3211
  Promoter: 5xTetO-pEF-1alpha
  Cloning method: Restriction Enzyme; 5′ cloning site XbaI (not destroyed); 3′ cloning site KpnI (not destroyed)
  Sequencing primers: 5′ cPPT-SF ATAGTAGACATAATAGCAACAGACATAC; 3′ Citrine-SF CATGGTCCTGCTGGAGTTCGTG
Resource information
  A portion of this plasmid was derived from a plasmid made by: The 5xTetO-pEF-H2B-Citrine-SV40 insert was amplified from PhiC31-Neo-ins-5xTetO-pEF-H2B-Citrine-ins, a gift from M. Elowitz (Addgene #78099). The pRRL vector backbone was prepared by restriction digest of LT3REVIR, a gift from J. Zuber (Addgene #111176).
Terms and licenses: Academic/Nonprofit Terms; Industry Terms: Not Available to Industry
How to cite: pRRL-5xTetO-pEF-H2B-Citrine-SV40 was a gift from Brian Liau (Addgene plasmid # 186966 ; http://n2t.net/addgene:186966 ; RRID:Addgene_186966)
